Addgene plasmid #103232: LSB-hsa-miR-138-1-3p
Purpose: Used to sense miRNA activity using fluorescence based tools. hsa-miR-138-1-3p target in 3' UTR of of mKate. miRNA activity can be measured by the repression of mKate2 relative to EBFP2 fluorescent proteins . Plasmid is inherently unstable; please see Depositor Comments
Depositing lab: Ron Weiss. Depositing organization: Massachusetts Institute of Technology. Publication: A mixed antagonistic/synergistic miRNA repression model enables accurate predictions of multi-input miRNA sensor activity. Gam JJ, Babb J, Weiss R. Nat Commun. 2018 Jun 22;9(1):2430. doi: 10.1038/s41467-018-04575-0. PubMed 29934631.
Backbone
  Vector backbone: Low Sensor Backbone (LSB)
  Vector type: Mammalian Expression, Synthetic Biology
Growth in bacteria
  Bacterial resistance: Ampicillin and Kanamycin, 100 & 50 μg/mL
  Growth temperature: 30°C
  Growth strain: NEB Stable
  Copy number: High Copy
Gene/Insert
  Gene/Insert name: hsa-miR-138-1-3p target
  Species: H. sapiens (human)
  Entrez Gene: MIR138-1 (a.k.a. MIRN138-1, mir-138-1)
  Promoter: EF-1a
  Cloning method: Gibson Cloning
Terms and licenses: Academic/Nonprofit Terms; Industry Terms: Not Available to Industry
Depositor comments: Please note that this plasmid is inherently unstable due to a repeating poly A element. We recommend performing a diagnostic digest on multiple colonies upon receipt. The depositors would like to note the presence of several discrepancies between the depositor sequence and physical plasmid sequence. In particular, the sequences upstream and downstream of the puromycin coding region have 10 bp insertions which do not affect the ability to perform puromycin selection. The sequences for those regions within the physical plasmids are as follows: Upstream of Puro: GAATTCGACCGCCTGTCTCAAGGTGCCACC; Downstream of Puro: GCTTTGAGACTACGCGTGAATTCACTCCTC.
How to cite: LSB-hsa-miR-138-1-3p was a gift from Ron Weiss (Addgene plasmid # 103232 ; http://n2t.net/addgene:103232 ; RRID:Addgene_103232)
