[The description below was written by a language model from this plasmid's Addgene catalogue record and pLannotate feature annotations shown in this document.]
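Description:
LSB-hsa-miR-138-1-3p is an 11 kb mammalian expression plasmid built on the Low Sensor Backbone (LSB) and designed as a two-colour fluorescent sensor of microRNA activity. It replicates in E. coli from a high-copy ColE1/pUC-type origin and carries both an ampicillin (β-lactamase) and a kanamycin (aph(3')-Ia) resistance gene, with both antibiotics listed for selection. A remnant lac promoter/operator region from earlier cloning is also present.

The payload consists of two parallel transcription units, each driven by the human EF-1α core promoter with its intron A and terminated by a rabbit β-globin polyadenylation signal. One unit expresses the red fluorescent protein mKate2, and according to the record its 3' UTR carries a target site for human miR-138-1-3p; this site is not annotated separately in the feature table, but would lie between the mKate2 coding sequence and its poly(A) signal. The other unit expresses the blue protein EBFP2 without a target and serves as an internal reference for transfection and expression level. When miR-138-1-3p is active in a cell, the mKate2 transcript is repressed, so the drop in red relative to blue fluorescence reports miRNA activity. Gateway attB4, attB1 and attB2 scars flanking promoters and coding sequences reflect modular assembly of the units, and the target was introduced by Gibson cloning. A puromycin N-acetyltransferase gene with its own β-globin poly(A) allows selection in mammalian cells, although no promoter for it is annotated.

The depositor notes that the repeated poly(A) elements make the plasmid inherently unstable. They also report small insertions flanking the puromycin coding region in the physical plasmid relative to the deposited sequence, which they say do not impair puromycin selection.
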