Features (pLannotate 1.2.2; 28 found; start..end, strand, type, name):
     87..675     -  rep_origin     ori: high-copy-number ColE1/pMB1/pBR322/pUC origin of replication
    846..1706    -  CDS            AmpR: β-lactamase; bla; confers resistance to ampicillin, carbenicillin, and related antibiotics
   1707..1778    -  promoter       AmpR promoter: bla
   1857..2456    +  CDS            PuroR: puromycin N-acetyltransferase; pac from Streptomyces alboniger; confers resistance to puromycin
   2461..2541    +  CDS            HBB (fragment): HBB_PONPY - Experimental evidence at transcript level: Swiss-Prot protein existence level 2. Involved in oxygen transport from the lung to the various peripheral tissues. From Pongo pygmaeus (Bornean orangutan).
   2612..2667    +  polyA_signal   β-globin poly(A) signal: rabbit β-globin polyadenylation signal (Gil and Proudfoot, 1987)
   3646..3666    +  protein_bind   attB4: mutant version of attB; core recombination site for the Gateway® BP reaction BP Clonase™
   3734..3945    +  promoter       EF-1α core promoter: core promoter for human elongation factor EF-1α
   3946..4884    +  intron         EF-1α intron A: intron upstream of the start codon of human EF-1α
   4911..4931    +  protein_bind   attB1: mutant version of attB; core recombination site for the Gateway® BP reaction BP Clonase™
   4951..5646    +  CDS            mKate2: mKate2 is a basic (constitutively fluorescent) red fluorescent protein published in 2009, derived from Entacmaea quadricolor. It is reported to be a rapidly-maturing monomer with moderate acid sensitivity.
   5666..5690    -  protein_bind   attB2: mutant version of attB; recombination site for the Gateway® BP reaction BP Clonase™
   5834..5908    +  CDS            HBB (fragment): HBB_PONPY - Experimental evidence at transcript level: Swiss-Prot protein existence level 2. Involved in oxygen transport from the lung to the various peripheral tissues. From Pongo pygmaeus (Bornean orangutan).
   5979..6034    +  polyA_signal   β-globin poly(A) signal: rabbit β-globin polyadenylation signal (Gil and Proudfoot, 1987)
   6418..6443    +  misc_feature   SA: splice acceptor site
   7115..7135    +  protein_bind   attB4: mutant version of attB; core recombination site for the Gateway® BP reaction BP Clonase™
   7203..7414    +  promoter       EF-1α core promoter: core promoter for human elongation factor EF-1α
   7415..8353    +  intron         EF-1α intron A: intron upstream of the start codon of human EF-1α
   8380..8400    +  protein_bind   attB1: mutant version of attB; core recombination site for the Gateway® BP reaction BP Clonase™
   8411..9127    +  CDS            EBFP2: EBFP2 is a basic (constitutively fluorescent) blue fluorescent protein published in 2007, derived from Aequorea victoria. It is reported to be a rapidly-maturing monomer with moderate acid sensitivity.
   9135..9159    -  protein_bind   attB2: mutant version of attB; recombination site for the Gateway® BP reaction BP Clonase™
   9163..9243    +  CDS            HBB (fragment): HBB_PONPY - Experimental evidence at transcript level: Swiss-Prot protein existence level 2. Involved in oxygen transport from the lung to the various peripheral tissues. From Pongo pygmaeus (Bornean orangutan).
   9314..9369    +  polyA_signal   β-globin poly(A) signal: rabbit β-globin polyadenylation signal (Gil and Proudfoot, 1987)
   9752..9774    -  protein_bind   lac operator (fragment): The lac repressor binds to the lac operator to inhibit transcription in E. coli. This inhibition can be relieved by adding lactose or isopropyl-β-D-thiogalactopyranoside (IPTG). lac repressor encoded by lacI
   9778..9808    -  promoter       lac promoter: promoter for the E. coli lac operon
   9823..9844    -  protein_bind   CAP binding site: CAP binding activates transcription in the presence of cAMP. E. coli catabolite activator protein
   9857..9896    -  CDS            lacI (fragment): lac repressor; lacI; The lac repressor binds to the lac operator to inhibit transcription in E. coli. This inhibition can be relieved by adding lactose or isopropyl-β-D-thiogalactopyranoside (IPTG).
  10069..10878   +  CDS            KanR: aminoglycoside phosphotransferase; aph(3')-Ia; confers resistance to kanamycin in bacteria or G418 (Geneticin®) in eukaryotes
>Addgene plasmid #103232 | LSB-hsa-miR-138-1-3p | depositor full sequence | sequence record 195513 | Full Sequence
AATTGAGGGGATAACGCAGGAAAGAACATGTGAGCAAAAGGCCAGCAAAAGGCCAGGAACCGTAAAAAGG
CCGCGTTGCTGGCGTTTTTCCATAGGCTCCGCCCCCCTGACGAGCATCACAAAAATCGACGCTCAAGTCA
GAGGTGGCGAAACCCGACAGGACTATAAAGATACCAGGCGTTTCCCCCTGGAAGCTCCCTCGTGCGCTCT
CCTGTTCCGACCCTGCCGCTTACCGGATACCTGTCCGCCTTTCTCCCTTCGGGAAGCGTGGCGCTTTCTC
ATAGCTCACGCTGTAGGTATCTCAGTTCGGTGTAGGTCGTTCGCTCCAAGCTGGGCTGTGTGCACGAACC
CCCCGTTCAGCCCGACCGCTGCGCCTTATCCGGTAACTATCGTCTTGAGTCCAACCCGGTAAGACACGAC
TTATCGCCACTGGCAGCAGCCACTGGTAACAGGATTAGCAGAGCGAGGTATGTAGGCGGTGCTACAGAGT
TCTTGAAGTGGTGGCCTAACTACGGCTACACTAGAAGAACAGTATTTGGTATCTGCGCTCTGCTGAAGCC
AGTTACCTTCGGAAAAAGAGTTGGTAGCTCTTGATCCGGCAAACAAACCACCGCTGGTAGCGGTGGTTTT
TTTGTTTGCAAGCAGCAGATTACGCGCAGAAAAAAAGGATCTCAAGAAGATCCTTTGATCTTTTCTACGG
GGTCTGACGCTCAGTGGAACGAAAACTCACGTTAAGGGATTTTGGTCATGAGATTATCAAAAAGGATCTT
CACCTAGATCCTTTTAAATTAAAAATGAAGTTTTAAATCAATCTAAAGTATATATGAGTAAACTTGGTCT
GACAGTTACCAATGCTTAATCAGTGAGGCACCTATCTCAGCGATCTGTCTATTTCGTTCATCCATAGTTG
CCTGACTCCCCGTCGTGTAGATAACTACGATACGGGAGGGCTTACCATCTGGCCCCAGTGCTGCAATGAT
ACCGCGAGAACCACGCTCACCGGCTCCAGATTTATCAGCAATAAACCAGCCAGCCGGAAGGGCCGAGCGC
AGAAGTGGTCCTGCAACTTTATCCGCCTCCATCCAGTCTATTAATTGTTGCCGGGAAGCTAGAGTAAGTA
GTTCGCCAGTTAATAGTTTGCGCAACGTTGTTGCCATTGCTACAGGCATCGTGGTGTCACGCTCGTCGTT
TGGTATGGCTTCATTCAGCTCCGGTTCCCAACGATCAAGGCGAGTTACATGATCCCCCATGTTGTGCAAA
AAAGCGGTTAGCTCCTTCGGTCCTCCGATCGTTGTCAGAAGTAAGTTGGCCGCAGTGTTATCACTCATGG
TTATGGCAGCACTGCATAATTCTCTTACTGTCATGCCATCCGTAAGATGCTTTTCTGTGACTGGTGAGTA
CTCAACCAAGTCATTCTGAGAATAGTGTATGCGGCGACCGAGTTGCTCTTGCCCGGCGTCAATACGGGAT
AATACCGCGCCACATAGCAGAACTTTAAAAGTGCTCATCATTGGAAAACGTTCTTCGGGGCGAAAACTCT
CAAGGATCTTACCGCTGTTGAGATCCAGTTCGATGTAACCCACTCGTGCACCCAACTGATCTTCAGCATC
TTTTACTTTCACCAGCGTTTCTGGGTGAGCAAAAACAGGAAGGCAAAATGCCGCAAAAAAGGGAATAAGG
GCGACACGGAAATGTTGAATACTCATACTCTTCCTTTTTCAATATTATTGAAGCATTTATCAGGGTTATT
GTCTCATGAGCGGATACATATTTGAATGTAGCTCCGAATTTCTCGAGGGCTTGTCGACGACGGCGGTCTC
CGTCGTCAGGATCATGAATTCGACCCGCCTGCCACCATGACCGAGTACAAGCCCACGGTGCGCCTCGCCA
CCCGCGACGACGTCCCCCGGGCCGTACGCACCCTCGCCGCCGCGTTCGCCGACTACCCCGCCACGCGCCA
CACCGTCGACCCGGACCGCCACATCGAGCGGGTCACCGAGCTGCAAGAACTCTTCCTCACGCGCGTCGGG
CTCGACATCGGCAAGGTGTGGGTCGCGGACGACGGCGCCGCGGTGGCGGTCTGGACCACGCCGGAGAGCG
TCGAAGCGGGGGCGGTGTTCGCCGAGATCGGCCCGCGCATGGCCGAGTTGAGCGGTTCCCGGCTGGCCGC
GCAGCAACAGATGGAAGGCCTCCTGGCGCCGCACCGGCCCAAGGAGCCCGCGTGGTTCCTGGCCACCGTC
GGCGTCTCGCCCGACCACCAGGGCAAGGGTCTGGGCAGCGCCGTCGTGCTCCCCGGAGTGGAGGCGGCCG
AGCGCGCCGGGGTGCCCGCCTTCCTGGAGACATCCGCGCCCCGCAACCTCCCCTTCTACGAGCGGCTCGG
CTTCACCGTCACCGCCGACGTCGAGGTGCCCGAAGGACCGCGCACCTGGTGCATGACCCGCAAGCCCGGT
GCCTGATACGCGTGAATTCACTCCTCAGGTGCAGGCTGCCTATCAGAAGGTGGTGGCTGGTGTGGCCAAT
GCCCTGGCTCACAAATACCACTGAGATCTTTTTCCCTCTGCCAAAAATTATGGGGACATCATGAAGCCCC
TTGAGCATCTGACTTCTGGCTAATAAAGGAAATTTATTTTCATTGCAATAGTGTGTTGGAATTTTTTGTG
TCTCTCACTCGGAAGGACATATGGGAGGGCAAATCATTTAAAACATCAGAATGAGTATTTGGTTTAGAGT
TTGGCAACATATGCCCATATGCTGGCTGCCATGAACAAAGGTTGGCTATAAAGAGGTCATCAGTATATGA
AACAGCCCCCTGCTGTCCATTCCTTATTCCATAGAAAAGCCTTGACTTGAGGTTAGATTTTTTTTATATT
TTGTTTTGTGTTATTTTTTTCTTTAACATCCCTAAAATTTTCCTTACATGTTTTACTAGCCAGATTTTTC
CTCCTCTCCTGACTACTCCCAGTCATAGCTGTCCCTCTTCTCTTATGGAGATCCCTCGACCTGCAGCCCA
AGCTTGAATTCTCTAGAATTACCCTGTTATCCCTATGCTTGGTTTACCGAGCTCTTATTGGTTTTCAAAC
TTCATTGACTGTGCCCAACGCGCCTGGGAGCTCACGGGGACAGCCCCCCCCCAAAGCCCCCAGGGATGTA
ATTACGTCCCTCCCCCGCTAGGGGGCAGCAGCGAGCCGCCCGGGGCTCCGCTCCGGTCCGGCGCTCCCCC
CGCATCCCCGAGCCGGCAGCGTGCGGGGACAGCCCGGGCACGGGGAAGGTGGCACGGGATCGCTTTCCTC
TGAACGCTTCTCGCTGCTCTTTGAGCCTGCAGACACCTGGGGGGATACGGGGAAAAAGCTAGGCTGAAAG
ACCGGTTCTTAGAATGACACGCGCCTGGGAGCTCACGGGGACAGCCCCCCCCCAAAGCCCCCAGGGATGT
AATTACGTCCCTCCCCCGCTAGGGGGCAGCAGCGAGCCGCCCGGGGCTCCGCTCCGGTCCGGCGCTCCCC
CCGCATCCCCGAGCCGGCAGCGTGCGGGGACAGCCCGGGCACGGGGAAGGTGGCACGGGATCGCTTTCCT
CTGAACGCTTCTCGCTGCTCTTTGAGCCTGCAGACACCTGGGGGGATACGGGGAAAAAGCTAACTTCTGA
GACGACAACTTTGTATAGAAAAGTTGGCTCCGAATTCGCCCTTGACAGCAGAGATCCAGTTTGGTTAATT
AATTGGCTCCGGTGCCCGTCAGTGGGCAGAGCGCACATCGCCCACAGTCCCCGAGAAGTTGTGGGGAGGG
GTCGGCAATTGAACCGGTGCCTAGAGAAGGTGGCGCGGGGTAAACTGGGAAAGTGATGTCGTGTACTGGC
TCCGCCTTTTTCCCGAGGGTGGGGGAGAACCGTATATAAGTGCAGTAGTCGCCGTGAACGTTCTTTTTCG
CAACGGGTTTGCCGCCAGAACACAGGTAAGTGCCGTGTGTGGTTCCCGCGGGCCTGGCCTCTTTACGGGT
TATGGCCCTTGCGTGCCTTGAATTACTTCCACCTGGCTGCAGTACGTGATTCTTGATCCCGAGCTTCGGG
TTGGAAGTGGGTGGGAGAGTTCGAGGCCTTGCGCTTAAGGAGCCCCTTCGCCTCGTGCTTGAGTTGAGGC
CTGGCCTGGGCGCTGGGGCCGCCGCGTGCGAATCTGGTGGCACCTTCGCGCCTGTCTCGCTGCTTTCGAT
AAGTCTCTAGCCATTTAAAATTTTTGATGACCTGCTGCGACGCTTTTTTTCTGGCAAGATAGTCTTGTAA
ATGCGGGCCAAGATCTGCACACTGGTATTTCGGTTTTTGGGGCCGCGGGCGGCGACGGGGCCCGTGCGTC
CCAGCGCACATGTTCGGCGAGGCGGGGCCTGCGAGCGCGGCCACCGAGAATCGGACGGGGGTAGTCTCAA
GCTGGCCGGCCTGCTCTGGTGCCTGGCCTCGCGCCGCCGTGTATCGCCCCGCCCTGGGCGGCAAGGCTGG
CCCGGTCGGCACCAGTTGCGTGAGCGGAAAGATGGCCGCTTCCCGGCCCTGCTGCAGGGAGCTCAAAATG
GAGGACGCGGCGCTCGGGAGAGCGGGCGGGTGAGTCACCCACACAAAGGAAAAGGGCCTTTCCGTCCTCA
GCCGTCGCTTCATGTGACTCCACGGAGTACCGGGCGCCGTCCAGGCACCTCGATTAGTTCTCGAGCTTTT
GGAGTACGTCGTCTTTAGGTTGGGGGGAGGGGTTTTATGCGATGGAGTTTCCCCACACTGAGTGGGTGGA
GACTGAAGTTAGGCCAGCTTGGCACTTGATGTAATTCTCCTTGGAATTTGCCCTTTTTGAGTTTGGATCT
TGGTTCATTCTCAAGCCTCAGACAGTGGTTCAAAGTTTTTTTCTTCCATTTCAGGTGTCGTGAGAAGGGC
GAATTCGACCCAAGTTTGTACAAAAAAGCAGGCTGGATCCAGGTGCCACCATGGTGAGCGAGCTGATTAA
GGAGAACATGCACATGAAGCTGTACATGGAGGGCACCGTGAACAACCACCACTTCAAGTGCACATCCGAG
GGCGAAGGCAAGCCCTACGAGGGCACCCAGACCATGAGAATCAAGGCGGTCGAGGGCGGCCCTCTCCCCT
TCGCCTTCGACATCCTGGCTACCAGCTTCATGTACGGCAGCAAAACCTTCATCAACCACACCCAGGGCAT
CCCCGACTTCTTTAAGCAGTCCTTCCCCGAGGGCTTCACATGGGAGAGAGTCACCACATACGAAGATGGG
GGCGTGCTGACCGCTACCCAGGACACCAGCCTCCAGGACGGCTGCCTCATCTACAACGTCAAGATCAGAG
GGGTGAACTTCCCATCCAACGGCCCTGTGATGCAGAAGAAAACACTCGGCTGGGAGGCCTCCACCGAGAC
ACTGTACCCCGCTGACGGCGGCCTGGAAGGCAGAGCCGACATGGCCCTGAAGCTCGTGGGCGGGGGCCAC
CTGATCTGCAACCTTAAGACCACATACAGATCCAAGAAACCCGCTAAGAACCTCAAGATGCCCGGCGTCT
ACTATGTGGACAGGAGACTGGAAAGAATCAAGGAGGCCGACAAAGAGACATACGTCGAGCAGCACGAGGT
GGCTGTGGCCAGATACTGCGACCTCCCTAGCAAACTGGGGCACAAACTTAATTGAGAATTCTACCACCCA
GCTTTCTTGTACAAAGTGGTACGTCTCAAGACCAGAGGTCTCTGCTTCCTCGCAGGGCCCTGGTGTTGTG
AAGTAGCGGCCCTGGTGTTGTGAAGTAGCGGCCCTGGTGTTGTGAAGTAGCGGCCCTGGTGTTGTGAAGT
AGCCAACCAGAAGAGACCTGTGCTTCACTCCTCAGGTGCAGGCTGCCTATCAGAAGGTGGTGGCTGGTGT
GGCCAATGCCCTGGCTCACAAATACCACTGAGATCTTTTTCCCTCTGCCAAAAATTATGGGGACATCATG
AAGCCCCTTGAGCATCTGACTTCTGGCTAATAAAGGAAATTTATTTTCATTGCAATAGTGTGTTGGAATT
TTTTGTGTCTCTCACTCGGAAGGACATATGGGAGGGCAAATCATTTAAAACATCAGAATGAGTATTTGGT
TTAGAGTTTGGCAACATATGCCCATATGCTGGCTGCCATGAACAAAGGTTGGCTATAAAGAGGTCATCAG
TATATGAAACAGCCCCCTGCTGTCCATTCCTTATTCCATAGAAAAGCCTTGACTTGAGGTTAGATTTTTT
TTATATTTTGTTTTGTGTTATTTTTTTCTTTAACATCCCTAAAATTTTCCTTACATGTTTTACTAGCCAG
ATTTTTCCTCCTCTCCTGACTACTCCCAGTCATAGCTGTCCCTCTTCTCTTATGGAGATCCCGAGCGGTG
CGTTTTTATGCTTGTAGTATTGTATAATGTTTTTAAGATCCAAGCTTCTGACCTCTTCTCTTCCTCCCAC
AGGGCCTCGAGACAATTGCATCGATGGTACCAGTGAAAGTCTGCAATGAATTCGAGTTGGCGCGCCTGTC
ATTCTAAATCTCTCTTTCAGCCTAAAGCTTTTTCCCCGTATCCCCCCAGGTGTCTGCAGGCTCAAAGAGC
AGCGAGAAGCGTTCAGAGGAAAGCGATCCCGTGCCACCTTCCCCGTGCCCGGGCTGTCCCCGCACGCTGC
CGGCTCGGGGATGCGGGGGGAGCGCCGGACCGGAGCGGAGCCCCGGGCGGCTCGCTGCTGCCCCCTAGCG
GGGGAGGGACGTAATTACATCCCTGGGGGCTTTGGGAGGGGGCTGTCCCCGTGAGCTCCCAGGCGCGCCT
GTCATTCTAAATCTCTCTTTCAGCCTAAAGCTTTTTCCCCGTATCCCCCCAGGTGTCTGCAGGCTCAAAG
AGCAGCGAGAAGCGTTCAGAGGAAAGCGATCCCGTGCCACCTTCCCCGTGCCCGGGCTGTCCCCGCACGC
TGCCGGCTCGGGGATGCGGGGGGAGCGCCGGACCGGAGCGGAGCCCCGGGCGGCTCGCTGCTGCCCCCTA
GCGGGGGAGGGACGTAATTACATCCCTGGGGGCTTTGGGGGGGGGCTGTCCCCGTGAGCTCCCAGGCGCG
CCAACTCGGTACCGTATCGATGTCGACGTTAACGCTAGTGATATCAACTTTGTATAGAAAAGTTGGCTCC
GAATTCGCCCTTGACAGCAGAGATCCAGTTTGGTTAATTAATTGGCTCCGGTGCCCGTCAGTGGGCAGAG
CGCACATCGCCCACAGTCCCCGAGAAGTTGTGGGGAGGGGTCGGCAATTGAACCGGTGCCTAGAGAAGGT
GGCGCGGGGTAAACTGGGAAAGTGATGTCGTGTACTGGCTCCGCCTTTTTCCCGAGGGTGGGGGAGAACC
GTATATAAGTGCAGTAGTCGCCGTGAACGTTCTTTTTCGCAACGGGTTTGCCGCCAGAACACAGGTAAGT
GCCGTGTGTGGTTCCCGCGGGCCTGGCCTCTTTACGGGTTATGGCCCTTGCGTGCCTTGAATTACTTCCA
CCTGGCTGCAGTACGTGATTCTTGATCCCGAGCTTCGGGTTGGAAGTGGGTGGGAGAGTTCGAGGCCTTG
CGCTTAAGGAGCCCCTTCGCCTCGTGCTTGAGTTGAGGCCTGGCCTGGGCGCTGGGGCCGCCGCGTGCGA
ATCTGGTGGCACCTTCGCGCCTGTCTCGCTGCTTTCGATAAGTCTCTAGCCATTTAAAATTTTTGATGAC
CTGCTGCGACGCTTTTTTTCTGGCAAGATAGTCTTGTAAATGCGGGCCAAGATCTGCACACTGGTATTTC
GGTTTTTGGGGCCGCGGGCGGCGACGGGGCCCGTGCGTCCCAGCGCACATGTTCGGCGAGGCGGGGCCTG
CGAGCGCGGCCACCGAGAATCGGACGGGGGTAGTCTCAAGCTGGCCGGCCTGCTCTGGTGCCTGGCCTCG
CGCCGCCGTGTATCGCCCCGCCCTGGGCGGCAAGGCTGGCCCGGTCGGCACCAGTTGCGTGAGCGGAAAG
ATGGCCGCTTCCCGGCCCTGCTGCAGGGAGCTCAAAATGGAGGACGCGGCGCTCGGGAGAGCGGGCGGGT
GAGTCACCCACACAAAGGAAAAGGGCCTTTCCGTCCTCAGCCGTCGCTTCATGTGACTCCACGGAGTACC
GGGCGCCGTCCAGGCACCTCGATTAGTTCTCGAGCTTTTGGAGTACGTCGTCTTTAGGTTGGGGGGAGGG
GTTTTATGCGATGGAGTTTCCCCACACTGAGTGGGTGGAGACTGAAGTTAGGCCAGCTTGGCACTTGATG
TAATTCTCCTTGGAATTTGCCCTTTTTGAGTTTGGATCTTGGTTCATTCTCAAGCCTCAGACAGTGGTTC
AAAGTTTTTTTCTTCCATTTCAGGTGTCGTGAGAAGGGCGAATTCGACCCAAGTTTGTACAAAAAAGCAG
GCTCGCCACCATGGTGAGCAAGGGCGAGGAGCTGTTCACCGGGGTGGTGCCCATCCTGGTCGAGCTGGAC
GGCGACGTAAACGGCCACAAGTTCAGCGTGAGGGGCGAGGGCGAGGGCGATGCCACCAACGGCAAGCTGA
CCCTGAAGTTCATCTGCACCACCGGCAAGCTGCCCGTGCCCTGGCCCACCCTCGTGACCACCCTGAGCCA
CGGCGTGCAGTGCTTCGCCCGCTACCCCGACCACATGAAGCAGCACGACTTCTTCAAGTCCGCCATGCCC
GAAGGCTACGTCCAGGAGCGCACCATCTTCTTCAAGGACGACGGCACCTACAAGACCCGCGCCGAGGTGA
AGTTCGAGGGCGACACCCTAGTGAACCGCATCGAGCTGAAGGGCGTCGACTTCAAGGAGGACGGCAACAT
CCTGGGGCACAAGCTGGAGTACAACTTCAACAGCCACAACATCTATATCATGGCCGTCAAGCAGAAGAAC
GGCATCAAGGTGAACTTCAAGATCCGCCACAACGTGGAGGACGGCAGCGTGCAGCTCGCCGACCACTACC
AGCAGAACACCCCCATCGGCGACGGCCCCGTGCTGCTGCCCGACAGCCACTACCTGAGCACCCAGTCCGT
GCTGAGCAAAGACCCCAACGAGAAGCGCGATCACATGGTCCTGCTGGAGTTCCGCACCGCCGCCGGGATC
ACTCTCGGCATGGACGAGCTGTACAAGTAATACCACCCAGCTTTCTTGTACAAAGTGGTACGCGTGAATT
CACTCCTCAGGTGCAGGCTGCCTATCAGAAGGTGGTGGCTGGTGTGGCCAATGCCCTGGCTCACAAATAC
CACTGAGATCTTTTTCCCTCTGCCAAAAATTATGGGGACATCATGAAGCCCCTTGAGCATCTGACTTCTG
GCTAATAAAGGAAATTTATTTTCATTGCAATAGTGTGTTGGAATTTTTTGTGTCTCTCACTCGGAAGGAC
ATATGGGAGGGCAAATCATTTAAAACATCAGAATGAGTATTTGGTTTAGAGTTTGGCAACATATGCCCAT
ATGCTGGCTGCCATGAACAAAGGTTGGCTATAAAGAGGTCATCAGTATATGAAACAGCCCCCTGCTGTCC
ATTCCTTATTCCATAGAAAAGCCTTGACTTGAGGTTAGATTTTTTTTATATTTTGTTTTGTGTTATTTTT
TTCTTTAACATCCCTAAAATTTTCCTTACATGTTTTACTAGCCAGATTTTTCCTCCTCTCCTGACTACTC
CCAGTCATAGCTGTCCCTCTTCTCTTATGGAGATCCCTCGACCTGCAGCCCAAGCTTGGCGTAATCATGG
TCATAGCTGTTTCCTGTGTGAAATTGTTATCCGCTCACAATTCCACACAACATACGAGCCGGAAGCATAA
AGTGTAAAGCCTGGGGTGCCTAATGAGTGAGCTAACTCACATTAATTGCGTTGCGCTCACTGCCCGCTTT
CCAGTCGGGAAACCTGTCGTGCCAGCGGATCGACAGTACTAAGCTTGGTCTAATACCCAATCTCTCGTCT
TATCCAGATGTTTTATACGCCTCTGGCCCGTGTCTCAAAATCTCTGATGTTACATTGCACAAGATAAAAT
AATATCATCATGAACAATAAAACTGTCTGCTTACATAAACAGTAATACAAGGGGTGTTATGAGCCATATT
CAACGGGAAACGTCGAGGCCGCGATTAAATTCCAACATGGATGCTGATTTATATGGGTATAAATGGGCTC
GCGATAATGTCGGGCAATCAGGTGCGACAATCTATCGCTTGTATGGGAAGCCCGATGCGCCAGAGTTGTT
TCTGAAACATGGCAAAGGTAGCGTTGCCAATGATGTTACAGATGAGATGGTCAGACTAAACTGGCTGACG
GAATTTATGCCTCTTCCGACCATCAAGCATTTTATCCGTACTCCTGATGATGCATGGTTACTCACCACTG
CGATCCCCGGAAAAACAGCATTCCAGGTATTAGAAGAATATCCTGATTCAGGTGAAAATATTGTTGATGC
GCTGGCAGTGTTCCTGCGCCGGTTGCATTCGATTCCTGTTTGTAATTGTCCTTTTAACAGCGATCGCGTA
TTTCGTCTCGCTCAGGCGCAATCACGAATGAATAACGGTTTGGTTGATGCGAGTGATTTTGATGACGAGC
GTAATGGCTGGCCTGTTGAACAAGTCTGGAAAGAAATGCATAAACTTTTGCCATTCTCACCGGATTCAGT
CGTCACTCATGGTGATTTCTCACTTGATAACCTTATTTTTGACGAGGGGAAATTAATAGGTTGTATTGAT
GTTGGACGAGTCGGAATCGCAGACCGATACCAGGATCTTGCCATCCTATGGAACTGCCTCGGTGAGTTTT
CTCCTTCATTACAGAAACGGCTTTTTCAAAAATATGGTATTGATAATCCTGATATGAATAAATTGCAGTT
TCATTTGATGCTCGATGAGTTTTTCTAATCAGAATTGGTTAATTGGTTGTAACACTGGCAGAGCATTACG
CTGACTTGACGGGACGGCGCAAGCTCATGACCAAAATCCCTTAACGTGAGTTACGCGTCGTTCCACTGAG
CGTCAGAGGTATCACTAGTATTACAGAGGTAAGTTATAACAGTCGCCTAACCC
