>Addgene plasmid #103232 | LSB-hsa-miR-138-1-3p | depositor partial sequence | sequence record 195514 | hsa-miR-138-1-3p target
GGCCCTGGTGTTGTGAAGTAGC
