>Addgene plasmid #103232 | LSB-hsa-miR-138-1-3p | addgene partial sequence | sequence record 269447 | mKate2-F 5'-ACCCGCTAAGAACCTCAAGA-3'
AGGAGGCCGACAAAGAGACATACGTCGAGCAGCACGAGGTGGCTGTGGCCAGATACTGCGACCTCCCTAG
CAAACTGGGGCACAAACTTAATTGAGAATTCTACCACCCAGCTTTCTTGTACAAAGTGGTACGTCTCAAG
ACCAGAGGTCTCTGCTTCCTCGCAGGGCCCTGGTGTTGTGAAGTAGCGGCCCTGGTGTTGTGAAGTAGCG
GCCCTGGTGTTGTGAAGTAGCGGCCCTGGTGTTGTGAAGTAGCCAACCAGAAGAGACCTGTGCTTCACTC
CTCAGGTGCAGGCTGCCTATCAGAAGGTGGTGGCTGGTGTGGCCAATGCCCTGGCTCACAAATACCACTG
AGATCTTTTTCCCTCTGCCAAAAATTATGGGGACATCATGAAGCCCCTTGAGCATCTGACTTCTGGCTAA
TAAAGGAAATTTATTTTCATTGCAATAGTGTGTTGGAATTTTTTGTGTCTCTCACTCGGAAGGACATATG
GGAGGGCAAATCATTTAAAACATCAGAATGAGTATTTGGTTTAGAGTTTGGCAACATATGCCCATATGCT
GGCTGCCATGAA
